Addgene plasmid #143816: TFORF1505
Purpose: Lentiviral vector for overexpressing transcription factor ORFs with unique 24-bp barcodes. Barcodes facilitate identification of transcription factors in pooled screens.
Depositing lab: Feng Zhang. Depositing organization: Broad Institute. Publication: A transcription factor atlas of directed differentiation. Joung J, Ma S, Tay T, Geiger-Schuller KR, Kirchgatterer PC, Verdine VK, Guo B, Arias-Garcia MA, Allen WE, Singh A, Kuksenko O, Abudayyeh OO, Gootenberg JS, Fu Z, Macrae RK, Buenrostro JD, Regev A, Zhang F. Cell. 2023 Jan 5;186(1):209-229.e26. doi: 10.1016/j.cell.2022.11.026. PubMed 36608654.
Backbone
  Vector backbone: pLX_TRC317
  Backbone manufacturer: Broad Institute Genetic Perturbation Platform
  Backbone size w/o insert (bp): 8264
  Vector type: Mammalian Expression, Lentiviral
  Selectable markers: Puromycin
Growth in bacteria
  Bacterial resistance: Ampicillin, 100 μg/mL
  Growth temperature: 37°C
  Growth strain: NEB Stable
  Copy number: High Copy
Gene/Insert
  Gene/Insert name: ZNF696
  Species: H. sapiens (human)
  Insert size (bp): 1226
  Entrez Gene: ZNF696
  Promoter: EF1a
  Cloning method: Unknown
  Sequencing primers: 5′ GGGTGGAGACTGAAGTTAGGCCAG; 3′ CACATAGCGTAAAAGGAGCAACATAG
Terms and licenses: Academic/Nonprofit Terms; Industry Terms: Not Available to Industry
Depositor comments: NM_030895,ENST00000330143 . The transcription factor ORF portion of this plasmid was synthesized by Genewiz. Please test multiple small colonies in case of plasmid recombination. To make this collection available in a timely manner, a portion of this collection was not fully sequenced by Addgene. If an Addgene verified full plasmid sequence is not available, please contact us prior to placing an order to request the full sequence.
How to cite: TFORF1505 was a gift from Feng Zhang (Addgene plasmid # 143816 ; http://n2t.net/addgene:143816 ; RRID:Addgene_143816)
