[The description below was written by a language model from this plasmid's Addgene catalogue record and pLannotate feature annotations shown in this document.]
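Description:
TFORF1505 is a lentiviral mammalian expression plasmid built on the pLX_TRC317 backbone, carrying the human zinc-finger gene ZNF696 as one member of a barcoded transcription factor ORF collection. It is propagated in E. coli through a high-copy ColE1/pUC-type origin with ampicillin selection (β-lactamase under its own promoter). The bacterial portion also retains an f1 origin, lac regulatory remnants and T7/T3 promoter sites. The depositor warns that recombination can occur, as is common with LTR-containing plasmids, and a recombination-limiting strain is listed for growth.

The viral cassette has a third-generation layout. An RSV promoter drives a truncated HIV-1 5' LTR, followed by the Ψ packaging signal with a gag fragment, the Rev response element, a cPPT/CTS, and a self-inactivating ΔU3 3' LTR with a downstream SV40 polyadenylation signal. Within the transfer region, an SV40 early promoter/origin drives the puromycin N-acetyltransferase gene for selection of transduced cells. A separate EF-1α promoter drives the ZNF696 ORF, with a WPRE downstream to enhance transcript expression. The automated annotation labels only the first part of the roughly 1.2 kb insert as ZNF696, and the span between it and the WPRE is mostly unannotated. That span presumably holds the rest of the synthesized ORF and the unique 24-bp barcode described in the catalogue entry, although the barcode is not annotated. The short U6 promoter and small t antigen hits are fragments, probably not functional elements.

The construct is intended for stable overexpression of ZNF696 in mammalian cells. In pooled screens, such as directed differentiation studies, the barcode identifies which transcription factor each cell received.
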