Features (pLannotate 1.2.2; 31 found; start..end, strand, type, name):
      5..231     +  promoter       RSV promoter: Rous sarcoma virus enhancer/promoter
    232..412     +  LTR            5' LTR (truncated): truncated 5' long terminal repeat (LTR) from HIV-1
    459..584     +  misc_feature   HIV-1 Ψ: packaging signal of human immunodeficiency virus type 1
    568..931     +  CDS            HIV-1 gag (fragment): gag protein from human immunodeficiency virus 1; gag
   1077..1310    +  misc_feature   RRE: The Rev response element (RRE) of HIV-1 allows for Rev-dependent mRNA export from the nucleus to the cytoplasm.
   1687..1713    +  CDS            Rev (fragment): human immunodeficiency virus 1 (HIV-1) Rev protein; rev; enhances nuclear export of unspliced and incompletely spliced viral mRNAs
   1720..1743    +  promoter       SV40 promoter (fragment): SV40 early promoter
   1744..1815    +  promoter       SV40 promoter (fragment): SV40 enhancer and early promoter
   1839..1974    +  rep_origin     SV40 ori: SV40 origin of replication
   2020..2616    +  CDS            PuroR (fragment): puromycin N-acetyltransferase; pac from Streptomyces; confers resistance to puromycin
   2665..2782    +  misc_feature   cPPT/CTS: central polypurine tract and central termination sequence of HIV-1
   2847..2913    +  CDS            small t antigen (fragment): SV40 (simian virus 40) small t antigen
   2920..4098    +  promoter       EF-1α promoter: strong constitutive promoter for human elongation factor EF-1α
   4115..4567    +  CDS            ZNF696 (fragment): ZN696_HUMAN - Experimental evidence at protein level: Swiss-Prot protein existence level 1. May be involved in transcriptional regulation. From Homo sapiens (Human).
   5252..5305    +  promoter       U6 promoter (fragment): RNA polymerase III promoter for human U6 snRNA
   5347..5935    +  misc_feature   WPRE: woodchuck hepatitis virus posttranscriptional regulatory element
   5986..6005    +  misc_feature   cPPT/CTS (fragment): central polypurine tract and central termination sequence of HIV-1
   6007..6240    +  LTR            3' LTR (ΔU3): self-inactivating 3' long terminal repeat (LTR) from HIV-1
   6318..6439    +  polyA_signal   SV40 poly(A) signal: SV40 polyadenylation signal
   6479..6614    +  rep_origin     SV40 ori: SV40 origin of replication
   6635..6653    -  promoter       T7 promoter: promoter for bacteriophage T7 RNA polymerase
   6661..6816    +  CDS            lacZα (fragment): LacZα fragment of β-galactosidase; lacZ fragment
   6821..7249    +  rep_origin     f1 ori (sequence partly withheld): f1 bacteriophage origin of replication; arrow indicates direction of (+) strand synthesis
   7302..7406    +  promoter       AmpR promoter: bla
   7407..8267    +  CDS            AmpR: β-lactamase; bla; confers resistance to ampicillin, carbenicillin, and related antibiotics
   8438..9026    +  rep_origin     ori: high-copy-number ColE1/pMB1/pBR322/pUC origin of replication
   9209..9301    +  CDS            lacI (fragment): lac repressor; lacI; The lac repressor binds to the lac operator to inhibit transcription in E. coli. This inhibition can be relieved by adding lactose or isopropyl-β-D-thiogalactopyranoside (IPTG).
   9314..9335    +  protein_bind   CAP binding site: CAP binding activates transcription in the presence of cAMP. E. coli catabolite activator protein
   9350..9380    +  promoter       lac promoter: promoter for the E. coli lac operon
   9388..9404    +  protein_bind   lac operator: The lac repressor binds to the lac operator to inhibit transcription in E. coli. This inhibition can be relieved by adding lactose or isopropyl-β-D-thiogalactopyranoside (IPTG). lac repressor encoded by lacI
   9449..9467    +  promoter       T3 promoter: promoter for bacteriophage T3 RNA polymerase
>Addgene plasmid #143816 | TFORF1505 | addgene full sequence | sequence record 396253 | Addgene NGS Result
TTAATGTAGTCTTATGCAATACTCTTGTAGTCTTGCAACATGGTAACGATGAGTTAGCAACATGCCTTAC
AAGGAGAGAAAAAGCACCGTGCATGCCGATTGGTGGAAGTAAGGTGGTACGATCGTGCCTTATTAGGAAG
GCAACAGACGGGTCTGACATGGATTGGACGAACCACTGAATTGCCGCATTGCAGAGATATTGTATTTAAG
TGCCTAGCTCGATACATAAACGGGTCTCTCTGGTTAGACCAGATCTGAGCCTGGGAGCTCTCTGGCTAAC
TAGGGAACCCACTGCTTAAGCCTCAATAAAGCTTGCCTTGAGTGCTTCAAGTAGTGTGTGCCCGTCTGTT
GTGTGACTCTGGTAACTAGAGATCCCTCAGACCCTTTTAGTCAGTGTGGAAAATCTCTAGCAGTGGCGCC
CGAACAGGGACTTGAAAGCGAAAGGGAAACCAGAGGAGCTCTCTCGACGCAGGACTCGGCTTGCTGAAGC
GCGCACGGCAAGAGGCGAGGGGCGGCGACTGGTGAGTACGCCAAAAATTTTGACTAGCGGAGGCTAGAAG
GAGAGAGATGGGTGCGAGAGCGTCAGTATTAAGCGGGGGAGAATTAGATCGCGATGGGAAAAAATTCGGT
TAAGGCCAGGGGGAAAGAAAAAATATAAATTAAAACATATAGTATGGGCAAGCAGGGAGCTAGAACGATT
CGCAGTTAATCCTGGCCTGTTAGAAACATCAGAAGGCTGTAGACAAATACTGGGACAGCTACAACCATCC
CTTCAGACAGGATCAGAAGAACTTAGATCATTATATAATACAGTAGCAACCCTCTATTGTGTGCATCAAA
GGATAGAGATAAAAGACACCAAGGAAGCTTTAGACAAGATAGAGGAAGAGCAAAACAAAAGTAAGACCAC
CGCACAGCAAGCGGCCGCTGATCTTCAGACCTGGAGGAGGAGATATGAGGGACAATTGGAGAAGTGAATT
ATATAAATATAAAGTAGTAAAAATTGAACCATTAGGAGTAGCACCCACCAAGGCAAAGAGAAGAGTGGTG
CAGAGAGAAAAAAGAGCAGTGGGAATAGGAGCTTTGTTCCTTGGGTTCTTGGGAGCAGCAGGAAGCACTA
TGGGCGCAGCGTCAATGACGCTGACGGTACAGGCCAGACAATTATTGTCTGGTATAGTGCAGCAGCAGAA
CAATTTGCTGAGGGCTATTGAGGCGCAACAGCATCTGTTGCAACTCACAGTCTGGGGCATCAAGCAGCTC
CAGGCAAGAATCCTGGCTGTGGAAAGATACCTAAAGGATCAACAGCTCCTGGGGATTTGGGGTTGCTCTG
GAAAACTCATTTGCACCACTGCTGTGCCTTGGAATGCTAGTTGGAGTAATAAATCTCTGGAACAGATTTG
GAATCACACGACCTGGATGGAGTGGGACAGAGAAATTAACAATTACACAAGCTTAATACACTCCTTAATT
GAAGAATCGCAAAACCAGCAAGAAAAGAATGAACAAGAATTATTGGAATTAGATAAATGGGCAAGTTTGT
GGAATTGGTTTAACATAACAAATTGGCTGTGGTATATAAAATTATTCATAATGATAGTAGGAGGCTTGGT
AGGTTTAAGAATAGTTTTTGCTGTACTTTCTATAGTGAATAGAGTTAGGCAGGGATATTCACCATTATCG
TTTCAGACCCACCTCCCAACCCCGAGGGGACCCATGCATTGCATCTCAATTAGTCAGCAACCAGGTGTGG
AAAGTCCCCAGGCTCCCCAGCAGGCAGAAGTATGCAAAGCATGCGTCTCAATTAGTCAGCAACCATAGTC
CCGCCCCTAACTCCGCCCATCCCGCCCCTAACTCCGCCCAGTTCCGCCCATTCTCCGCCCCATGGCTGAC
TAATTTTTTTTATTTATGCAGAGGCCGAGGCCGCCTCGGCCTCTGAGCTATTCCAGAAGTAGTGAGGAGG
CTTTTTTGGAGGCCTAGGCTTTTGCAAAAAGCTTTCTAGAGGTACCACCGGAGCTTACCATGACCGAGTA
CAAGCCCACGGTGCGCCTCGCCACCCGCGACGACGTCCCCAGGGCCGTACGCACCCTCGCCGCCGCGTTC
GCCGACTACCCCGCCACGCGCCACACCGTCGATCCGGACCGCCACATCGAGCGGGTCACCGAGCTGCAAG
AACTCTTCCTCACGCGCGTCGGGCTCGACATCGGCAAGGTGTGGGTCGCGGACGACGGCGCCGCCGTGGC
GGTCTGGACCACGCCGGAGAGCGTCGAAGCGGGGGCGGTGTTCGCCGAGATCGGCCCGCGCATGGCCGAG
TTGAGCGGTTCCCGGCTGGCCGCGCAGCAACAGATGGAAGGCCTCCTGGCGCCGCACCGGCCCAAGGAGC
CCGCGTGGTTCCTGGCCACCGTCGGCGTCTCGCCCGACCACCAGGGCAAGGGTCTGGGCAGCGCCGTCGT
GCTCCCCGGAGTGGAGGCGGCCGAGCGCGCCGGGGTGCCCGCCTTCCTGGAGACCTCCGCGCCCCGCAAC
CTCCCCTTCTACGAGCGGCTCGGCTTCACCGTCACCGCCGACGTCGAGGTGCCCGAAGGACCGCGCACCT
GGTGCATGACCCGCAAGCCCGGTGCCAGTTAACGAATTCTAGATCTTGAGACAAATGGCAGTATTCATCC
ACAATTTTAAAAGAAAAGGGGGGATTGGGGGGTACAGTGCAGGGGAAAGAATAGTAGACATAATAGCAAC
AGACATACAAACTAAAGAATTACAAAAACAAATTACAAAAATTCAAAATTTTCGGGTTTATTACAGGGAC
AGCAGAGATCCACTTTGGCGCCGGCTCGAGGCCTGCAGGTGCAAAGATGGATAAAGTTTTAAACAGAGAG
GAATCTTTGCAGCTAATGGACCTTCTAGGTCTTGAAAGGAGTGGGAATTGGCTCCGGTGCCCGTCAGTGG
GCAGAGCGCACATCGCCCACAGTCCCCGAGAAGTTGGGGGGAGGGGTCGGCAATTGAACCGGTGCCTAGA
GAAGGTGGCGCGGGGTAAACTGGGAAAGTGATGTCGTGTACTGGCTCCGCCTTTTTCCCGAGGGTGGGGG
AGAACCGTATATAAGTGCAGTAGTCGCCGTGAACGTTCTTTTTCGCAACGGGTTTGCCGCCAGAACACAG
GTAAGTGCCGTGTGTGGTTCCCGCGGGCCTGGCCTCTTTACGGGTTATGGCCCTTGCGTGCCTTGAATTA
CTTCCACCTGGCTGCAGTACGTGATTCTTGATCCCGAGCTTCGGGTTGGAAGTGGGTGGGAGAGTTCGAG
GCCTTGCGCTTAAGGAGCCCCTTCGCCTCGTGCTTGAGTTGAGGCCTGGCCTGGGCGCTGGGGCCGCCGC
GTGCGAATCTGGTGGCACCTTCGCGCCTGTCTCGCTGCTTTCGATAAGTCTCTAGCCATTTAAAATTTTT
GATGACCTGCTGCGACGCTTTTTTTCTGGCAAGATAGTCTTGTAAATGCGGGCCAAGATCTGCACACTGG
TATTTCGGTTTTTGGGGCCGCGGGCGGCGACGGGGCCCGTGCGTCCCAGCGCACATGTTCGGCGAGGCGG
GGCCTGCGAGCGCGGCCACCGAGAATCGGACGGGGGTAGTCTCAAGCTGGCCGGCCTGCTCTGGTGCCTG
GCCTCGCGCCGCCGTGTATCGCCCCGCCCTGGGCGGCAAGGCTGGCCCGGTCGGCACCAGTTGCGTGAGC
GGAAAGATGGCCGCTTCCCGGCCCTGCTGCAGGGAGCTCAAAATGGAGGACGCGGCGCTCGGGAGAGCGG
GCGGGTGAGTCACCCACACAAAGGAAAAGGGCCTTTCCGTCCTCAGCCGTCGCTTCATGTGACTCCACGG
AGTACCGGGCGCCGTCCAGGCACCTCGATTAGTTCTCGAGCTTTTGGAGTACGTCGTCTTTAGGTTGGGG
GGAGGGGTTTTATGCGATGGAGTTTCCCCACACTGAGTGGGTGGAGACTGAAGTTAGGCCAGCTTGGCAC
TTGATGTAATTCTCCTTGGAATTTGCCCTTTTTGAGTTTGGATCTTGGTTCATTCTCAAGCCTCAGACAG
TGGTTCAAAGTTTTTTTCTTCCATTTCAGGTGTCGTGAGGCTAGCACCGCCACCATGGAGCCAGGAGGAG
AGCCCACAGGTGCTAAAGAGAGCAGTACCCTGATGGAGTCCCTTGCAGCTGTGAAGGCTGCTTTCCTGGC
GCAGGCCCCGAGTGGCAGCCGGTCAGCCGAGGTGCAGGCAGCTCAGAGCACGGAGCCTGCCGCAGAGGCA
GGCGCTCCCGAGGGAGAGGGCCACAGAGGGGGGCCTCCCCGGGCGTTGGGGTCTCTTGGCCTTTGTGAAA
ACCAGGAAGCCAGAGAGAGGCCCGGAGGTTCCCCTCGAGGCCCGGTCACTTCTGAGAAAACTGGAGGACA
GAGTGGCCTCGAGTCAGACGTCCCTCCGAACGCAGGCCCCGGCGCAGAGGGCGGGGGCAGCTGGAAGGGG
CGGCCTTTCCCGTGCGGCGCCTGTGGCCGCAGCTTCAAGTGCTCCTCGGACGCGGCAAAGCACCGGAGCA
TCCACTCGGGGGAGAAACCGTACGAGTGCAGCGACTGCGGGAAGGCCTTCATCCACAGCTCGCACGTGGT
CCGGCACCAGCGGGCGCACAGCGGGGAGAGGCCCTACGCGTGCGCCGAGTGCGGCAAGGCCTTCGGCCAG
AGCTTCAACCTCCTCCGGCACCAGCGCGTGCACACGGGCGAGAAGCCCTACGCGTGCGCCGACTGCGGCA
AGGCCTTCGGCCAGAGGTCGGACGCCGCCAAGCACCGCCGCACCCACACCGGGGAGAGGCTGTACGCGTG
CGGCGAGTGCGGGAAGCGCTTCCTGCACAGCTCGAACGTGGTCCGGCACCGGCGGACCCACCACGGGGAG
AACCCGTACGAGTGCCGGGAGTGCGGCCAGGCCTTCAGCCAGAGCTCCAACCTCCTCCAGCACCAGCGCG
TGCACACGGGGGAGCGGCCCTTCGCCTGCCAGGACTGCGGCCGCGCCTTCAGCCGCAGCTCCTTCCTCCG
CGAGCACCGCCGCATCCACACCGGGGAGAAGCCCCACCAGTGCGGCCACTGCGGGCGCGCGTTCCGGGCG
CTGTCGGGCTTCTTCCGGCACCAGCGACTCCACACGGGCGAGAAGCCGTTCCGCTGCACCGAGTGCGGCC
GCGCCTTCCGCCTGAGCTTCCACCTCATCCAGCACCGGCGGGTGCATGGCGCCGAGTAGTAATGAACTAG
TCCGTAACTTGAAAGTATTTCGATTTCTTGGCTTTATATATCTTGTGGAAAGGACGATAGTCTGGCTATG
TCGAAGACTAAACGCGTTAAGTCGACAATCAACCTCTGGATTACAAAATTTGTGAAAGATTGACTGGTAT
TCTTAACTATGTTGCTCCTTTTACGCTATGTGGATACGCTGCTTTAATGCCTTTGTATCATGCTATTGCT
TCCCGTATGGCTTTCATTTTCTCCTCCTTGTATAAATCCTGGTTGCTGTCTCTTTATGAGGAGTTGTGGC
CCGTTGTCAGGCAACGTGGCGTGGTGTGCACTGTGTTTGCTGACGCAACCCCCACTGGTTGGGGCATTGC
CACCACCTGTCAGCTCCTTTCCGGGACTTTCGCTTTCCCCCTCCCTATTGCCACGGCGGAACTCATCGCC
GCCTGCCTTGCCCGCTGCTGGACAGGGGCTCGGCTGTTGGGCACTGACAATTCCGTGGTGTTGTCGGGGA
AATCATCGTCCTTTCCTTGGCTGCTCGCCTGTGTTGCCACCTGGATTCTGCGCGGGACGTCCTTCTGCTA
CGTCCCTTCGGCCCTCAATCCAGCGGACCTTCCTTCCCGCGGCCTGCTGCCGGCTCTGCGGCCTCTTCCG
CGTCTTCGCCTTCGCCCTCAGACGAGTCGGATCTCCCTTTGGGCCGCCTCCCCGCGTCGACTTTAAGACC
AATGACTTACAAGGCAGCTGTAGATCTTAGCCACTTTTTAAAAGAAAAGGGGGGACTGGAAGGGCTAATT
CACTCCCAACGAAGACAAGATCTGCTTTTTGCTTGTACTGGGTCTCTCTGGTTAGACCAGATCTGAGCCT
GGGAGCTCTCTGGCTAACTAGGGAACCCACTGCTTAAGCCTCAATAAAGCTTGCCTTGAGTGCTTCAAGT
AGTGTGTGCCCGTCTGTTGTGTGACTCTGGTAACTAGAGATCCCTCAGACCCTTTTAGTCAGTGTGGAAA
ATCTCTAGCAGTACGTATAGTAGTTCATGTCATCTTATTATTCAGTATTTATAACTTGCAAAGAAATGAA
TATCAGAGAGTGAGAGGAACTTGTTTATTGCAGCTTATAATGGTTACAAATAAAGCAATAGCATCACAAA
TTTCACAAATAAAGCATTTTTTTCACTGCATTCTAGTTGTGGTTTGTCCAAACTCATCAATGTATCTTAT
CATGTCTGGCTCTAGCTATCCCGCCCCTAACTCCGCCCATCCCGCCCCTAACTCCGCCCAGTTCCGCCCA
TTCTCCGCCCCATGGCTGACTAATTTTTTTTATTTATGCAGAGGCCGAGGCCGCCTCGGCCTCTGAGCTA
TTCCAGAAGTAGTGAGGAGGCTTTTTTGGAGGCCTAGGGACGTACCCAATTCGCCCTATAGTGAGTCGTA
TTACGCGCGCTCACTGGCCGTCGTTTTACAACGTCGTGACTGGGAAAACCCTGGCGTTACCCAACTTAAT
CGCCTTGCAGCACATCCCCCTTTCGCCAGCTGGCGTAATAGCGAAGAGGCCCGCACCGATCGCCCTTCCC
AACAGTTGCGCAGCCTGAATGGCGAATGGG
[124 nt withheld, positions 6821-6944]
C
[91 nt withheld, positions 6946-7036]
A
[49 nt withheld, positions 7038-7086]
CCTTTGACGTTGGAGTCCACGTTCTTT
[37 nt withheld, positions 7114-7150]
ACCCTATCTCGGTCTATTCTTTTGATTTATAAGGGATTTTGCCGATTTCGGCCTATTGGTTAAAAAATGA
GCTGATTTAACAAAAATTTAACGCGAATTTTAACAAAATATTAACGCTTACAATTTAGGTGGCACTTTTC
GGGGAAATGTGCGCGGAACCCCTATTTGTTTATTTTTCTAAATACATTCAAATATGTATCCGCTCATGAG
ACAATAACCCTGATAAATGCTTCAATAATATTGAAAAAGGAAGAGTATGAGTATTCAACATTTCCGTGTC
GCCCTTATTCCCTTTTTTGCGGCATTTTGCCTTCCTGTTTTTGCTCACCCAGAAACGCTGGTGAAAGTAA
AAGATGCTGAAGATCAGTTGGGTGCACGAGTGGGTTACATCGAACTGGATCTCAACAGCGGTAAGATCCT
TGAGAGTTTTCGCCCCGAAGAACGTTTTCCAATGATGAGCACTTTTAAAGTTCTGCTATGTGGCGCGGTA
TTATCCCGTATTGACGCCGGGCAAGAGCAACTCGGTCGCCGCATACACTATTCTCAGAATGACTTGGTTG
AGTACTCACCAGTCACAGAAAAGCATCTTACGGATGGCATGACAGTAAGAGAATTATGCAGTGCTGCCAT
AACCATGAGTGATAACACTGCGGCCAACTTACTTCTGACAACGATCGGAGGACCGAAGGAGCTAACCGCT
TTTTTGCACAACATGGGGGATCATGTAACTCGCCTTGATCGTTGGGAACCGGAGCTGAATGAAGCCATAC
CAAACGACGAGCGTGACACCACGATGCCTGTAGCAATGGCAACAACGTTGCGCAAACTATTAACTGGCGA
ACTACTTACTCTAGCTTCCCGGCAACAATTAATAGACTGGATGGAGGCGGATAAAGTTGCAGGACCACTT
CTGCGCTCGGCCCTTCCGGCTGGCTGGTTTATTGCTGATAAATCTGGAGCCGGTGAGCGTGGGTCTCGCG
GTATCATTGCAGCACTGGGGCCAGATGGTAAGCCCTCCCGTATCGTAGTTATCTACACGACGGGGAGTCA
GGCAACTATGGATGAACGAAATAGACAGATCGCTGAGATAGGTGCCTCACTGATTAAGCATTGGTAACTG
TCAGACCAAGTTTACTCATATATACTTTAGATTGATTTAAAACTTCATTTTTAATTTAAAAGGATCTAGG
TGAAGATCCTTTTTGATAATCTCATGACCAAAATCCCTTAACGTGAGTTTTCGTTCCACTGAGCGTCAGA
CCCCGTAGAAAAGATCAAAGGATCTTCTTGAGATCCTTTTTTTCTGCGCGTAATCTGCTGCTTGCAAACA
AAAAAACCACCGCTACCAGCGGTGGTTTGTTTGCCGGATCAAGAGCTACCAACTCTTTTTCCGAAGGTAA
CTGGCTTCAGCAGAGCGCAGATACCAAATACTGTTCTTCTAGTGTAGCCGTAGTTAGGCCACCACTTCAA
GAACTCTGTAGCACCGCCTACATACCTCGCTCTGCTAATCCTGTTACCAGTGGCTGCTGCCAGTGGCGAT
AAGTCGTGTCTTACCGGGTTGGACTCAAGACGATAGTTACCGGATAAGGCGCAGCGGTCGGGCTGAACGG
GGGGTTCGTGCACACAGCCCAGCTTGGAGCGAACGACCTACACCGAACTGAGATACCTACAGCGTGAGCT
ATGAGAAAGCGCCACGCTTCCCGAAGGGAGAAAGGCGGACAGGTATCCGGTAAGCGGCAGGGTCGGAACA
GGAGAGCGCACGAGGGAGCTTCCAGGGGGAAACGCCTGGTATCTTTATAGTCCTGTCGGGTTTCGCCACC
TCTGACTTGAGCGTCGATTTTTGTGATGCTCGTCAGGGGGGCGGAGCCTATGGAAAAACGCCAGCAACGC
GGCCTTTTTACGGTTCCTGGCCTTTTGCTGGCCTTTTGCTCACATGTTCTTTCCTGCGTTATCCCCTGAT
TCTGTGGATAACCGTATTACCGCCTTTGAGTGAGCTGATACCGCTCGCCGCAGCCGAACGACCGAGCGCA
GCGAGTCAGTGAGCGAGGAAGCGGAAGAGCGCCCAATACGCAAACCGCCTCTCCCCGCGCGTTGGCCGAT
TCATTAATGCAGCTGGCACGACAGGTTTCCCGACTGGAAAGCGGGCAGTGAGCGCAACGCAATTAATGTG
AGTTAGCTCACTCATTAGGCACCCCAGGCTTTACACTTTATGCTTCCGGCTCGTATGTTGTGTGGAATTG
TGAGCGGATAACAATTTCACACAGGAAACAGCTATGACCATGATTACGCCAAGCGCGCAATTAACCCTCA
CTAAAGGGAACAAAAGCTGGAGCTGCAAGC
