>Addgene plasmid #143816 | TFORF1505 | depositor partial sequence | sequence record 283575 | Insert
ACCGCCACCATGGAGCCAGGAGGAGAGCCCACAGGTGCTAAAGAGAGCAGTACCCTGATGGAGTCCCTTG
CAGCTGTGAAGGCTGCTTTCCTGGCGCAGGCCCCGAGTGGCAGCCGGTCAGCCGAGGTGCAGGCAGCTCA
GAGCACGGAGCCTGCCGCAGAGGCAGGCGCTCCCGAGGGAGAGGGCCACAGAGGGGGGCCTCCCCGGGCG
TTGGGGTCTCTTGGCCTTTGTGAAAACCAGGAAGCCAGAGAGAGGCCCGGAGGTTCCCCTCGAGGCCCGG
TCACTTCTGAGAAAACTGGAGGACAGAGTGGCCTCGAGTCAGACGTCCCTCCGAACGCAGGCCCCGGCGC
AGAGGGCGGGGGCAGCTGGAAGGGGCGGCCTTTCCCGTGCGGCGCCTGTGGCCGCAGCTTCAAGTGCTCC
TCGGACGCGGCAAAGCACCGGAGCATCCACTCGGGGGAGAAACCGTACGAGTGCAGCGACTGCGGGAAGG
CCTTCATCCACAGCTCGCACGTGGTCCGGCACCAGCGGGCGCACAGCGGGGAGAGGCCCTACGCGTGCGC
CGAGTGCGGCAAGGCCTTCGGCCAGAGCTTCAACCTCCTCCGGCACCAGCGCGTGCACACGGGCGAGAAG
CCCTACGCGTGCGCCGACTGCGGCAAGGCCTTCGGCCAGAGGTCGGACGCCGCCAAGCACCGCCGCACCC
ACACCGGGGAGAGGCTGTACGCGTGCGGCGAGTGCGGGAAGCGCTTCCTGCACAGCTCGAACGTGGTCCG
GCACCGGCGGACCCACCACGGGGAGAACCCGTACGAGTGCCGGGAGTGCGGCCAGGCCTTCAGCCAGAGC
TCCAACCTCCTCCAGCACCAGCGCGTGCACACGGGGGAGCGGCCCTTCGCCTGCCAGGACTGCGGCCGCG
CCTTCAGCCGCAGCTCCTTCCTCCGCGAGCACCGCCGCATCCACACCGGGGAGAAGCCCCACCAGTGCGG
CCACTGCGGGCGCGCGTTCCGGGCGCTGTCGGGCTTCTTCCGGCACCAGCGACTCCACACGGGCGAGAAG
CCGTTCCGCTGCACCGAGTGCGGCCGCGCCTTCCGCCTGAGCTTCCACCTCATCCAGCACCGGCGGGTGC
ATGGCGCCGAGTAGTAATGAACTAGTCCGTAACTTGAAAGTATTTCGATTTCTTGGCTTTATATATCTTG
TGGAAAGGACGATAGTCTGGCTATGTCGAAGACTAA
