>Addgene plasmid #143816 | TFORF1505 | depositor partial sequence | sequence record 283576 | Barcode
TAGTCTGGCTATGTCGAAGACTAA
